Addgene plasmid #195542: pJT300 Lenti pEF-dCas9-3XFLAG-ZNF705_KRAB-T2A-tagBFP-P2A-Blast
Purpose: dCas9 effector fusion for manipulating transcription
Depositing lab: Michael Bassik & Lacra Bintu. Depositing organization: Stanford University. Publication: Development of compact transcriptional effectors using high-throughput measurements in diverse contexts. Tycko J, Van MV, Aradhana, DelRosso N, Ye H, Yao D, Valbuena R, Vaughan-Jackson A, Xu X, Ludwig C, Spees K, Liu K, Gu M, Khare V, Mukund AX, Suzuki PH, Arana S, Zhang C, Du PP, Ornstein TS, Hess GT, Kamber RA, Qi LS, Khalil AS, Bintu L, Bassik MC. Nat Biotechnol. 2024 Nov 1. doi: 10.1038/s41587-024-02442-6. PubMed 39487265.
Backbone
  Vector backbone: pJT216
  Vector type: Mammalian Expression, Lentiviral, CRISPR
  Selectable markers: Blasticidin ; BFP
Growth in bacteria
  Bacterial resistance: Ampicillin, 100 μg/mL
  Growth temperature: 37°C
  Growth strain: NEB Stable
  Copy number: High Copy
Gene/Insert
  Gene/Insert name: Lenti pEF-dCas9-3XFLAG-ZNF705_KRAB-T2A-tagBFP-P2A-Blast
  Species: H. sapiens (human)
  Promoter: pEF1a
  Tag / fusion protein: 3XFLAG (C terminal on insert)
  Cloning method: Restriction Enzyme; 5′ cloning site Unknown (unknown if destroyed); 3′ cloning site Unknown (unknown if destroyed)
Terms and licenses: Academic/Nonprofit Terms; Industry Terms: Not Available to Industry
Depositor comments: Please visit https://www.biorxiv.org/content/10.1101/2023.05.12.540558v1 for bioRxiv preprint.
How to cite: pJT300 Lenti pEF-dCas9-3XFLAG-ZNF705_KRAB-T2A-tagBFP-P2A-Blast was a gift from Michael Bassik & Lacra Bintu (Addgene plasmid # 195542 ; http://n2t.net/addgene:195542 ; RRID:Addgene_195542)
