[The description below was written by a language model from this plasmid's Addgene catalogue record and pLannotate feature annotations shown in this document.]
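Description:
pJT300 Lenti pEF-dCas9-3XFLAG-ZNF705_KRAB-T2A-tagBFP-P2A-Blast is a roughly 15 kb lentiviral transfer plasmid built on the pJT216 backbone for stable expression of a dCas9 transcriptional effector fusion in mammalian cells. It is maintained in E. coli through a high-copy ColE1/pUC-type origin with ampicillin resistance, and the backbone also carries an f1 origin and an SV40/EM7-driven bleomycin/Zeocin resistance cassette lying outside the viral region. The lentiviral portion has a CMV enhancer/promoter fused to a truncated HIV-1 5' LTR, which suggests Tat-independent production of genomic RNA in packaging cells. This is followed by the Ψ packaging signal with a gag fragment, the RRE for Rev-dependent nuclear export, the cPPT/CTS, a WPRE to boost transcript expression, a truncated 3' LTR and a bGH polyadenylation signal.

The payload is a single open reading frame driven by the human EF-1α promoter. A nucleoplasmin NLS precedes catalytically dead S. pyogenes Cas9, which is followed by a 3xFLAG epitope and a short human fragment annotated as matching ZNF705D, corresponding to the KRAB domain named in the construct title. KRAB domains generally act as transcriptional repressors, so the fusion is expected to silence genes to which it is directed by a guide RNA; no guide RNA cassette is annotated here, so one would have to be supplied separately. According to the construct name, T2A and P2A self-cleaving peptides link the fusion to mTagBFP2 and blasticidin S deaminase, though these peptides are not annotated individually in the feature table. This arrangement lets transduced cells be tracked by blue fluorescence and selected with blasticidin. The stated purpose is manipulating transcription with a dCas9 effector fusion, in the context of work on compact transcriptional effectors.
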