Features (pLannotate 1.2.2; 36 found; start..end, strand, type, name):
     31..83      -  misc_feature   bom (fragment): basis of mobility region from pBR322
    238..617     +  enhancer       CMV enhancer: human cytomegalovirus immediate early enhancer
    618..817     +  promoter       CMV promoter: human cytomegalovirus (CMV) immediate early promoter
    835..1015    +  LTR            5' LTR (truncated): truncated 5' long terminal repeat (LTR) from HIV-1
   1062..1187    +  misc_feature   HIV-1 Ψ: packaging signal of human immunodeficiency virus type 1
   1171..1534    +  CDS            HIV-1 gag (fragment): gag protein from human immunodeficiency virus 1; gag
   1680..1913    +  misc_feature   RRE: The Rev response element (RRE) of HIV-1 allows for Rev-dependent mRNA export from the nucleus to the cytoplasm.
   2290..2390    +  CDS            Rev (fragment): human immunodeficiency virus 1 (HIV-1) Rev protein; rev; enhances nuclear export of unspliced and incompletely spliced viral mRNAs
   2440..2557    +  misc_feature   cPPT/CTS: central polypurine tract and central termination sequence of HIV-1
   2614..2680    +  CDS            small t antigen (fragment): SV40 (simian virus 40) small t antigen
   2687..3865    +  promoter       EF-1α promoter: strong constitutive promoter for human elongation factor EF-1α
   3881..3928    +  CDS            nucleoplasmin NLS: bipartite nuclear localization signal from nucleoplasmin
   3928..8029    +  CDS            dCas9 (fragment): catalytically dead mutant of the Cas9 endonuclease from the Streptococcus pyogenes Type II CRISPR/Cas system RNA-guided DNA-binding protein that lacks endonuclease activity due to the D10A mutation in the RuvC catalytic domain and the N863A mutation in the HNH catalytic domain
   8120..8185    +  CDS            3xFLAG: three tandem FLAG® epitope tags, followed by an enterokinase cleavage site
   8207..8446    +  CDS            ZNF705D (fragment): Z705D_HUMAN - Experimental evidence at protein level: Swiss-Prot protein existence level 1. May be involved in transcriptional regulation. From Homo sapiens (Human).
   8510..9220    +  CDS            mTagBFP2: mTagBFP2 is a basic (constitutively fluorescent) blue fluorescent protein published in 2011, derived from Entacmaea quadricolor. It is reported to be a very rapidly-maturing monomer with very low acid sensitivity.
   9293..9691    +  CDS            BSD: blasticidin S deaminase; Aspergillus terreus BSD; confers resistance to blasticidin
   9692..9713    +  misc_feature   MCS (fragment): pBluescript multiple cloning site
   9716..10304   +  misc_feature   WPRE: woodchuck hepatitis virus posttranscriptional regulatory element
  10241..10822   +  CDS            nef (fragment): NEF_HV1H2 - Experimental evidence at protein level: Swiss-Prot protein existence level 1. Extracellular Nef protein targets CD4(+) T-lymphocytes for apoptosis by interacting with CXCR4 surface receptors. From Human immunodeficiency virus type 1 group M subtype B (isolate HXB2) (HIV-1).
  10829..11009   +  LTR            5' LTR (truncated): truncated 5' long terminal repeat (LTR) from HIV-1
  11041..11265   +  polyA_signal   bGH poly(A) signal: bovine growth hormone polyadenylation signal
  11269..11290   +  promoter       SV40 promoter (fragment): SV40 enhancer and early promoter
  11311..11739   +  rep_origin     f1 ori (sequence partly withheld): f1 bacteriophage origin of replication; arrow indicates direction of (+) strand synthesis
  11753..12082   +  promoter       SV40 promoter: SV40 enhancer and early promoter
  12130..12177   +  promoter       EM7 promoter: synthetic bacterial promoter&nbsp
  12196..12570   +  CDS            BleoR: antibiotic-binding protein; Sh ble from Streptoalloteichus hindustanus; confers resistance to bleomycin, phleomycin, and Zeocin™
  12580..12705   +  CDS            ble (fragment): BLE_KLEPN - Experimental evidence at protein level: Swiss-Prot protein existence level 1. Binding protein with a strong affinity to the bleomycin family of antibiotics. Binds to CL990; an antimitotic-antibiotic compound. From Klebsiella pneumoniae.
  12700..12821   +  polyA_signal   SV40 poly(A) signal: SV40 polyadenylation signal
  12892..12914   -  protein_bind   lac operator (fragment): The lac repressor binds to the lac operator to inhibit transcription in E. coli. This inhibition can be relieved by adding lactose or isopropyl-β-D-thiogalactopyranoside (IPTG). lac repressor encoded by lacI
  12918..12948   -  promoter       lac promoter: promoter for the E. coli lac operon
  12963..12984   -  protein_bind   CAP binding site: CAP binding activates transcription in the presence of cAMP. E. coli catabolite activator protein
  12997..13089   -  CDS            lacI (fragment): lac repressor; lacI; The lac repressor binds to the lac operator to inhibit transcription in E. coli. This inhibition can be relieved by adding lactose or isopropyl-β-D-thiogalactopyranoside (IPTG).
  13272..13860   -  rep_origin     ori: high-copy-number ColE1/pMB1/pBR322/pUC origin of replication
  14031..14891   -  CDS            AmpR: β-lactamase; bla; confers resistance to ampicillin, carbenicillin, and related antibiotics
  14892..14996   -  promoter       AmpR promoter: bla
>Addgene plasmid #195542 | pJT300 Lenti pEF-dCas9-3XFLAG-ZNF705_KRAB-T2A-tagBFP-P2A-Blast | addgene full sequence | sequence record 387165 | Addgene NGS Result
GTCGACGGATCGGGAGATCTCCCGATCCCCTATGGTGCACTCTCAGTACAATCTGCTCTGATGCCGCATA
GTTAAGCCAGTATCTGCTCCCTGCTTGTGTGTTGGAGGTCGCTGAGTAGTGCGCGAGCAAAATTTAAGCT
ACAACAAGGCAAGGCTTGACCGACAATTGCATGAAGAATCTGCTTAGGGTTAGGCGTTTTGCGCTGCTTC
GCGATGTACGGGCCAGATATACGCGTTGACATTGATTATTGACTAGTTATTAATAGTAATCAATTACGGG
GTCATTAGTTCATAGCCCATATATGGAGTTCCGCGTTACATAACTTACGGTAAATGGCCCGCCTGGCTGA
CCGCCCAACGACCCCCGCCCATTGACGTCAATAATGACGTATGTTCCCATAGTAACGCCAATAGGGACTT
TCCATTGACGTCAATGGGTGGAGTATTTACGGTAAACTGCCCACTTGGCAGTACATCAAGTGTATCATAT
GCCAAGTACGCCCCCTATTGACGTCAATGACGGTAAATGGCCCGCCTGGCATTATGCCCAGTACATGACC
TTATGGGACTTTCCTACTTGGCAGTACATCTACGTATTAGTCATCGCTATTACCATGGTGATGCGGTTTT
GGCAGTACATCAATGGGCGTGGATAGCGGTTTGACTCACGGGGATTTCCAAGTCTCCACCCCATTGACGT
CAATGGGAGTTTGTTTTGGCACCAAAATCAACGGGACTTTCCAAAATGTCGTAACAACTCCGCCCCATTG
ACGCAAATGGGCGGTAGGCGTGTACGGTGGGAGGTCTATATAAGCAGCGCGTTTTGCCTGTACTGGGTCT
CTCTGGTTAGACCAGATCTGAGCCTGGGAGCTCTCTGGCTAACTAGGGAACCCACTGCTTAAGCCTCAAT
AAAGCTTGCCTTGAGTGCTTCAAGTAGTGTGTGCCCGTCTGTTGTGTGACTCTGGTAACTAGAGATCCCT
CAGACCCTTTTAGTCAGTGTGGAAAATCTCTAGCAGTGGCGCCCGAACAGGGACTTGAAAGCGAAAGGGA
AACCAGAGGAGCTCTCTCGACGCAGGACTCGGCTTGCTGAAGCGCGCACGGCAAGAGGCGAGGGGCGGCG
ACTGGTGAGTACGCCAAAAATTTTGACTAGCGGAGGCTAGAAGGAGAGAGATGGGTGCGAGAGCGTCAGT
ATTAAGCGGGGGAGAATTAGATCGCGATGGGAAAAAATTCGGTTAAGGCCAGGGGGAAAGAAAAAATATA
AATTAAAACATATAGTATGGGCAAGCAGGGAGCTAGAACGATTCGCAGTTAATCCTGGCCTGTTAGAAAC
ATCAGAAGGCTGTAGACAAATACTGGGACAGCTACAACCATCCCTTCAGACAGGATCAGAAGAACTTAGA
TCATTATATAATACAGTAGCAACCCTCTATTGTGTGCATCAAAGGATAGAGATAAAAGACACCAAGGAAG
CTTTAGACAAGATAGAGGAAGAGCAAAACAAAAGTAAGACCACCGCACAGCAAGCGGCCGCTGATCTTCA
GACCTGGAGGAGGAGATATGAGGGACAATTGGAGAAGTGAATTATATAAATATAAAGTAGTAAAAATTGA
ACCATTAGGAGTAGCACCCACCAAGGCAAAGAGAAGAGTGGTGCAGAGAGAAAAAAGAGCAGTGGGAATA
GGAGCTTTGTTCCTTGGGTTCTTGGGAGCAGCAGGAAGCACTATGGGCGCAGCGTCAATGACGCTGACGG
TACAGGCCAGACAATTATTGTCTGGTATAGTGCAGCAGCAGAACAATTTGCTGAGGGCTATTGAGGCGCA
ACAGCATCTGTTGCAACTCACAGTCTGGGGCATCAAGCAGCTCCAGGCAAGAATCCTGGCTGTGGAAAGA
TACCTAAAGGATCAACAGCTCCTGGGGATTTGGGGTTGCTCTGGAAAACTCATTTGCACCACTGCTGTGC
CTTGGAATGCTAGTTGGAGTAATAAATCTCTGGAACAGATTTGGAATCACACGACCTGGATGGAGTGGGA
CAGAGAAATTAACAATTACACAAGCTTAATACACTCCTTAATTGAAGAATCGCAAAACCAGCAAGAAAAG
AATGAACAAGAATTATTGGAATTAGATAAATGGGCAAGTTTGTGGAATTGGTTTAACATAACAAATTGGC
TGTGGTATATAAAATTATTCATAATGATAGTAGGAGGCTTGGTAGGTTTAAGAATAGTTTTTGCTGTACT
TTCTATAGTGAATAGAGTTAGGCAGGGATATTCACCATTATCGTTTCAGACCCACCTCCCAACCCCGAGG
GGACCCGACAGGCCCGAAGGAATAGAAGAAGAAGGTGGAGAGAGAGACAGAGACAGATCCATTCGATTAG
TGAACGGATCGGCACTGCGTGCGCCAATTCTGCAGACAAATGGCAGTATTCATCCACAATTTTAAAAGAA
AAGGGGGGATTGGGGGGTACAGTGCAGGGGAAAGAATAGTAGACATAATAGCAACAGACATACAAACTAA
AGAATTACAAAAACAAATTACAAAAATTCAAAATTTTCGGGTTTATTACAGGGACAGCAGAGATCCAGTT
TGGTTAATTAGCTAGCTGCAAAGATGGATAAAGTTTTAAACAGAGAGGAATCTTTGCAGCTAATGGACCT
TCTAGGTCTTGAAAGGAGTGGGAATTGGCTCCGGTGCCCGTCAGTGGGCAGAGCGCACATCGCCCACAGT
CCCCGAGAAGTTGGGGGGAGGGGTCGGCAATTGAACCGGTGCCTAGAGAAGGTGGCGCGGGGTAAACTGG
GAAAGTGATGTCGTGTACTGGCTCCGCCTTTTTCCCGAGGGTGGGGGAGAACCGTATATAAGTGCAGTAG
TCGCCGTGAACGTTCTTTTTCGCAACGGGTTTGCCGCCAGAACACAGGTAAGTGCCGTGTGTGGTTCCCG
CGGGCCTGGCCTCTTTACGGGTTATGGCCCTTGCGTGCCTTGAATTACTTCCACCTGGCTGCAGTACGTG
ATTCTTGATCCCGAGCTTCGGGTTGGAAGTGGGTGGGAGAGTTCGAGGCCTTGCGCTTAAGGAGCCCCTT
CGCCTCGTGCTTGAGTTGAGGCCTGGCCTGGGCGCTGGGGCCGCCGCGTGCGAATCTGGTGGCACCTTCG
CGCCTGTCTCGCTGCTTTCGATAAGTCTCTAGCCATTTAAAATTTTTGATGACCTGCTGCGACGCTTTTT
TTCTGGCAAGATAGTCTTGTAAATGCGGGCCAAGATCTGCACACTGGTATTTCGGTTTTTGGGGCCGCGG
GCGGCGACGGGGCCCGTGCGTCCCAGCGCACATGTTCGGCGAGGCGGGGCCTGCGAGCGCGGCCACCGAG
AATCGGACGGGGGTAGTCTCAAGCTGGCCGGCCTGCTCTGGTGCCTGGCCTCGCGCCGCCGTGTATCGCC
CCGCCCTGGGCGGCAAGGCTGGCCCGGTCGGCACCAGTTGCGTGAGCGGAAAGATGGCCGCTTCCCGGCC
CTGCTGCAGGGAGCTCAAAATGGAGGACGCGGCGCTCGGGAGAGCGGGCGGGTGAGTCACCCACACAAAG
GAAAAGGGCCTTTCCGTCCTCAGCCGTCGCTTCATGTGACTCCACGGAGTACCGGGCGCCGTCCAGGCAC
CTCGATTAGTTCTCGAGCTTTTGGAGTACGTCGTCTTTAGGTTGGGGGGAGGGGTTTTATGCGATGGAGT
TTCCCCACACTGAGTGGGTGGAGACTGAAGTTAGGCCAGCTTGGCACTTGATGTAATTCTCCTTGGAATT
TGCCCTTTTTGAGTTTGGATCTTGGTTCATTCTCAAGCCTCAGACAGTGGTTCAAAGTTTTTTTCTTCCA
TTTCAGGTGTCGTGACGTACGGCCACCATGAAAAGGCCGGCGGCCACGAAAAAGGCCGGCCAGGCAAAAA
AGAAAAAGGACAAGAAGTACAGCATCGGCCTGGCCATCGGCACCAACTCTGTGGGCTGGGCCGTGATCAC
CGACGAGTACAAGGTGCCCAGCAAGAAATTCAAGGTGCTGGGCAACACCGACCGGCACAGCATCAAGAAG
AACCTGATCGGAGCCCTGCTGTTCGACAGCGGCGAAACAGCCGAGGCCACCCGGCTGAAGAGAACCGCCA
GAAGAAGATACACCAGACGGAAGAACCGGATCTGCTATCTGCAAGAGATCTTCAGCAACGAGATGGCCAA
GGTGGACGACAGCTTCTTCCACAGACTGGAAGAGTCCTTCCTGGTGGAAGAGGATAAGAAGCACGAGCGG
CACCCCATCTTCGGCAACATCGTGGACGAGGTGGCCTACCACGAGAAGTACCCCACCATCTACCACCTGA
GAAAGAAACTGGTGGACAGCACCGACAAGGCCGACCTGCGGCTGATCTATCTGGCCCTGGCCCACATGAT
CAAGTTCCGGGGCCACTTCCTGATCGAGGGCGACCTGAACCCCGACAACAGCGACGTGGACAAGCTGTTC
ATCCAGCTGGTGCAGACCTACAACCAGCTGTTCGAGGAAAACCCCATCAACGCCAGCGGCGTGGACGCCA
AGGCCATCCTGTCTGCCAGACTGAGCAAGAGCAGACGGCTGGAAAATCTGATCGCCCAGCTGCCCGGCGA
GAAGAAGAATGGCCTGTTCGGCAACCTGATTGCCCTGAGCCTGGGCCTGACCCCCAACTTCAAGAGCAAC
TTCGACCTGGCCGAGGATGCCAAACTGCAGCTGAGCAAGGACACCTACGACGACGACCTGGACAACCTGC
TGGCCCAGATCGGCGACCAGTACGCCGACCTGTTTCTGGCCGCCAAGAACCTGTCCGACGCCATCCTGCT
GAGCGACATCCTGAGAGTGAACACCGAGATCACCAAGGCCCCCCTGAGCGCCTCTATGATCAAGAGATAC
GACGAGCACCACCAGGACCTGACCCTGCTGAAAGCTCTCGTGCGGCAGCAGCTGCCTGAGAAGTACAAAG
AGATTTTCTTCGACCAGAGCAAGAACGGCTACGCCGGCTACATTGACGGCGGAGCCAGCCAGGAAGAGTT
CTACAAGTTCATCAAGCCCATCCTGGAAAAGATGGACGGCACCGAGGAACTGCTCGTGAAGCTGAACAGA
GAGGACCTGCTGCGGAAGCAGCGGACCTTCGACAACGGCAGCATCCCCCACCAGATCCACCTGGGAGAGC
TGCACGCCATTCTGCGGCGGCAGGAAGATTTTTACCCATTCCTGAAGGACAACCGGGAAAAGATCGAGAA
GATCCTGACCTTCCGCATCCCCTACTACGTGGGCCCTCTGGCCAGGGGAAACAGCAGATTCGCCTGGATG
ACCAGAAAGAGCGAGGAAACCATCACCCCCTGGAACTTCGAGGAAGTGGTGGACAAGGGCGCTTCCGCCC
AGAGCTTCATCGAGCGGATGACCAACTTCGATAAGAACCTGCCCAACGAGAAGGTGCTGCCCAAGCACAG
CCTGCTGTACGAGTACTTCACCGTGTATAACGAGCTGACCAAAGTGAAATACGTGACCGAGGGAATGAGA
AAGCCCGCCTTCCTGAGCGGCGAGCAGAAAAAGGCCATCGTGGACCTGCTGTTCAAGACCAACCGGAAAG
TGACCGTGAAGCAGCTGAAAGAGGACTACTTCAAGAAAATCGAGTGCTTCGACTCCGTGGAAATCTCCGG
CGTGGAAGATCGGTTCAACGCCTCCCTGGGCACATACCACGATCTGCTGAAAATTATCAAGGACAAGGAC
TTCCTGGACAATGAGGAAAACGAGGACATTCTGGAAGATATCGTGCTGACCCTGACACTGTTTGAGGACA
GAGAGATGATCGAGGAACGGCTGAAAACCTATGCCCACCTGTTCGACGACAAAGTGATGAAGCAGCTGAA
GCGGCGGAGATACACCGGCTGGGGCAGGCTGAGCCGGAAGCTGATCAACGGCATCCGGGACAAGCAGTCC
GGCAAGACAATCCTGGATTTCCTGAAGTCCGACGGCTTCGCCAACAGAAACTTCATGCAGCTGATCCACG
ACGACAGCCTGACCTTTAAAGAGGACATCCAGAAAGCCCAGGTGTCCGGCCAGGGCGATAGCCTGCACGA
GCACATTGCCAATCTGGCCGGCAGCCCCGCCATTAAGAAGGGCATCCTGCAGACAGTGAAGGTGGTGGAC
GAGCTCGTGAAAGTGATGGGCCGGCACAAGCCCGAGAACATCGTGATCGAAATGGCCAGAGAGAACCAGA
CCACCCAGAAGGGACAGAAGAACAGCCGCGAGAGAATGAAGCGGATCGAAGAGGGCATCAAAGAGCTGGG
CAGCCAGATCCTGAAAGAACACCCCGTGGAAAACACCCAGCTGCAGAACGAGAAGCTGTACCTGTACTAC
CTGCAGAATGGGCGGGATATGTACGTGGACCAGGAACTGGACATCAACCGGCTGTCCGACTACGATGTGG
ACCACATCGTGCCTCAGAGCTTTCTGAAGGACGACTCCATCGACAACAAGGTGCTGACCAGAAGCGACAA
GGCCCGGGGCAAGAGCGACAACGTGCCCTCCGAAGAGGTCGTGAAGAAGATGAAGAACTACTGGCGGCAG
CTGCTGAACGCCAAGCTGATTACCCAGAGAAAGTTCGACAATCTGACCAAGGCCGAGAGAGGCGGCCTGA
GCGAACTGGATAAGGCCGGCTTCATCAAGAGACAGCTGGTGGAAACCCGGCAGATCACAAAGCACGTGGC
ACAGATCCTGGACTCCCGGATGAACACTAAGTACGACGAGAATGACAAGCTGATCCGGGAAGTGAAAGTG
ATCACCCTGAAGTCCAAGCTGGTGTCCGATTTCCGGAAGGATTTCCAGTTTTACAAAGTGCGCGAGATCA
ACAACTACCACCACGCCCACGACGCCTACCTGAACGCCGTCGTGGGAACCGCCCTGATCAAAAAGTACCC
TAAGCTGGAAAGCGAGTTCGTGTACGGCGACTACAAGGTGTACGACGTGCGGAAGATGATCGCCAAGAGC
GAGCAGGAAATCGGCAAGGCTACCGCCAAGTACTTCTTCTACAGCAACATCATGAACTTTTTCAAGACCG
AGATTACCCTGGCCAACGGCGAGATCCGGAAGCGGCCTCTGATCGAGACAAACGGCGAAACCGGGGAGAT
CGTGTGGGATAAGGGCCGGGATTTTGCCACCGTGCGGAAAGTGCTGAGCATGCCCCAAGTGAATATCGTG
AAAAAGACCGAGGTGCAGACAGGCGGCTTCAGCAAAGAGTCTATCCTGCCCAAGAGGAACAGCGATAAGC
TGATCGCCAGAAAGAAGGACTGGGACCCTAAGAAGTACGGCGGCTTCGACAGCCCCACCGTGGCCTATTC
TGTGCTGGTGGTGGCCAAAGTGGAAAAGGGCAAGTCCAAGAAACTGAAGAGTGTGAAAGAGCTGCTGGGG
ATCACCATCATGGAAAGAAGCAGCTTCGAGAAGAATCCCATCGACTTTCTGGAAGCCAAGGGCTACAAAG
AAGTGAAAAAGGACCTGATCATCAAGCTGCCTAAGTACTCCCTGTTCGAGCTGGAAAACGGCCGGAAGAG
AATGCTGGCCTCTGCCGGCGAACTGCAGAAGGGAAACGAACTGGCCCTGCCCTCCAAATATGTGAACTTC
CTGTACCTGGCCAGCCACTATGAGAAGCTGAAGGGCTCCCCCGAGGATAATGAGCAGAAACAGCTGTTTG
TGGAACAGCACAAGCACTACCTGGACGAGATCATCGAGCAGATCAGCGAGTTCTCCAAGAGAGTGATCCT
GGCCGACGCTAATCTGGACAAAGTGCTGTCCGCCTACAACAAGCACCGGGATAAGCCCATCAGAGAGCAG
GCCGAGAATATCATCCACCTGTTTACCCTGACCAATCTGGGAGCCCCTGCCGCCTTCAAGTACTTTGACA
CCACCATCGACCGGAAGAGGTACACCAGCACCAAAGAGGTGCTGGACGCCACCCTGATCCACCAGAGCAT
CACCGGCCTGTACGAGACACGGATCGACCTGTCTCAGCTGGGAGGCGACAGCGCTGGAGGAGGTGGAAGC
GGAGGAGGAGGAAGCGGAGGAGGAGGTAGCGGACCTAAGAAAAAGAGGAAGGTGGCGGCCGCTGGATCCG
ACTACAAAGACCATGACGGTGATTATAAAGATCATGACATCGACTACAAGGATGACGATGACAAGGGTGG
ATCCGGATCAGGCTCCCACAGCCTGGAGAAGGTGACCTTCGAGGACGTGGCCATCGACTTCACCCAGGAG
GAGTGGGACATGATGGACACCAGCAAGAGAAAGCTGTACAGAGATGTGATGCTGGAGAACATCAGCCACC
TGGTGAGCCTGGGCTACCAGATCAGCAAGAGCTACATCATCCTGCAGCTGGAGCAGGGCAAGGAGCTGTG
GAGAGAGGGCAGAGTGTTCCTGCAGGACCAGAACCCCGACAGAGAGGGATCTGGAGAGGGAAGGGGAAGC
CTCCTAACTTGCGGAGATGTCGAGGAGAATCCTGGCCCAATGGTTAGTAAGGGAGAGGAGTTGATAAAAG
AGAATATGCACATGAAACTGTATATGGAAGGGACAGTGGACAACCATCACTTCAAGTGCACCTCTGAGGG
AGAAGGAAAGCCATACGAAGGCACCCAGACTATGCGAATTAAGGTCGTGGAGGGAGGGCCTCTCCCCTTC
GCCTTCGATATTCTTGCAACATCTTTCCTCTACGGGAGCAAAACCTTCATCAATCACACACAAGGCATAC
CTGACTTTTTTAAGCAGAGTTTTCCAGAGGGCTTTACCTGGGAGCGTGTGACTACATACGAAGATGGGGG
TGTGCTGACGGCTACACAGGATACTTCACTTCAGGACGGTTGTCTGATCTACAACGTCAAGATCAGGGGG
GTCAATTTCACCTCGAATGGACCAGTAATGCAAAAAAAGACCCTGGGATGGGAAGCTTTTACTGAAACTC
TCTATCCCGCCGACGGCGGCCTCGAAGGCAGAAACGATATGGCTTTGAAGCTGGTTGGCGGGTCCCATCT
AATTGCCAATGCCAAAACCACATATAGGAGCAAAAAGCCTGCAAAGAACCTGAAGATGCCGGGTGTGTAC
TATGTTGACTATAGATTAGAGCGGATCAAAGAGGCAAATAACGAAACGTACGTGGAGCAGCACGAGGTAG
CCGTGGCGCGCTACTGCGATTTACCCTCCAAACTGGGCCATAAACTGAACTGTACAGGAAGCGGAGCTAC
TAACTTCAGCCTGCTGAAGCAGGCTGGCGACGTGGAAGAAAACCCAGGACCTATGGCCAAGCCTTTGTCT
CAAGAAGAATCCACCCTCATTGAAAGAGCAACGGCTACAATCAACAGCATCCCCATCTCTGAAGACTACA
GCGTCGCCAGCGCAGCTCTCTCTAGCGACGGCCGCATCTTCACTGGTGTCAATGTATATCATTTTACTGG
GGGACCTTGTGCAGAACTCGTGGTGCTGGGCACTGCTGCTGCTGCGGCAGCTGGCAACCTGACTTGTATC
GTCGCGATCGGAAATGAGAACAGGGGCATCTTGAGCCCCTGCGGACGGTGCCGACAGGTGCTTCTCGATC
TGCATCCTGGGATCAAAGCCATAGTGAAGGACAGTGATGGACAGCCGACGGCAGTTGGGATTCGTGAATT
GCTGCCCTCTGGTTATGTGTGGGAGGGCTAAGAATTCGATATCAAGCTTATCGGTAATCAACCTCTGGAT
TACAAAATTTGTGAAAGATTGACTGGTATTCTTAACTATGTTGCTCCTTTTACGCTATGTGGATACGCTG
CTTTAATGCCTTTGTATCATGCTATTGCTTCCCGTATGGCTTTCATTTTCTCCTCCTTGTATAAATCCTG
GTTGCTGTCTCTTTATGAGGAGTTGTGGCCCGTTGTCAGGCAACGTGGCGTGGTGTGCACTGTGTTTGCT
GACGCAACCCCCACTGGTTGGGGCATTGCCACCACCTGTCAGCTCCTTTCCGGGACTTTCGCTTTCCCCC
TCCCTATTGCCACGGCGGAACTCATCGCCGCCTGCCTTGCCCGCTGCTGGACAGGGGCTCGGCTGTTGGG
CACTGACAATTCCGTGGTGTTGTCGGGGAAATCATCGTCCTTTCCTTGGCTGCTCGCCTGTGTTGCCACC
TGGATTCTGCGCGGGACGTCCTTCTGCTACGTCCCTTCGGCCCTCAATCCAGCGGACCTTCCTTCCCGCG
GCCTGCTGCCGGCTCTGCGGCCTCTTCCGCGTCTTCGCCTTCGCCCTCAGACGAGTCGGATCTCCCTTTG
GGCCGCCTCCCCGCATCGATACCGTCGACCTCGAGACCTAGAAAAACATGGAGCAATCACAAGTAGCAAT
ACAGCAGCTACCAATGCTGATTGTGCCTGGCTAGAAGCACAAGAGGAGGAGGAGGTGGGTTTTCCAGTCA
CACCTCAGGTACCTTTAAGACCAATGACTTACAAGGCAGCTGTAGATCTTAGCCACTTTTTAAAAGAAAA
GGGGGGACTGGAAGGGCTAATTCACTCCCAACGAAGACAAGATATCCTTGATCTGTGGATCTACCACACA
CAAGGCTACTTCCCTGATTGGCAGAACTACACACCAGGGCCAGGGATCAGATATCCACTGACCTTTGGAT
GGTGCTACAAGCTAGTACCAGTTGAGCAAGAGAAGGTAGAAGAAGCCAATGAAGGAGAGAACACCCGCTT
GTTACACCCTGTGAGCCTGCATGGGATGGATGACCCGGAGAGAGAAGTATTAGAGTGGAGGTTTGACAGC
CGCCTAGCATTTCATCACATGGCCCGAGAGCTGCATCCGGACTGTACTGGGTCTCTCTGGTTAGACCAGA
TCTGAGCCTGGGAGCTCTCTGGCTAACTAGGGAACCCACTGCTTAAGCCTCAATAAAGCTTGCCTTGAGT
GCTTCAAGTAGTGTGTGCCCGTCTGTTGTGTGACTCTGGTAACTAGAGATCCCTCAGACCCTTTTAGTCA
GTGTGGAAAATCTCTAGCAGGGCCCGTTTAAACCCGCTGATCAGCCTCGACTGTGCCTTCTAGTTGCCAG
CCATCTGTTGTTTGCCCCTCCCCCGTGCCTTCCTTGACCCTGGAAGGTGCCACTCCCACTGTCCTTTCCT
AATAAAATGAGGAAATTGCATCGCATTGTCTGAGTAGGTGTCATTCTATTCTGGGGGGTGGGGTGGGGCA
GGACAGCAAGGGGGAGGATTGGGAAGACAATAGCAGGCATGCTGGGGATGCGGTGGGCTCTATGGCTTCT
GAGGCGGAAAGAACCAGCTGGGGCTCTAGGGGGTATCCCC
[124 nt withheld, positions 11311-11434]
C
[91 nt withheld, positions 11436-11526]
A
[49 nt withheld, positions 11528-11576]
CCTTTGACGTTGGAGTCCACGTTCTTT
[37 nt withheld, positions 11604-11640]
ACCCTATCTCGGTCTATTCTTTTGATTTATAAGGGATTTTGCCGATTTCGGCCTATTGGTTAAAAAATGA
GCTGATTTAACAAAAATTTAACGCGAATTAATTCTGTGGAATGTGTGTCAGTTAGGGTGTGGAAAGTCCC
CAGGCTCCCCAGCAGGCAGAAGTATGCAAAGCATGCATCTCAATTAGTCAGCAACCAGGTGTGGAAAGTC
CCCAGGCTCCCCAGCAGGCAGAAGTATGCAAAGCATGCATCTCAATTAGTCAGCAACCATAGTCCCGCCC
CTAACTCCGCCCATCCCGCCCCTAACTCCGCCCAGTTCCGCCCATTCTCCGCCCCATGGCTGACTAATTT
TTTTTATTTATGCAGAGGCCGAGGCCGCCTCTGCCTCTGAGCTATTCCAGAAGTAGTGAGGAGGCTTTTT
TGGAGGCCTAGGCTTTTGCAAAAAGCTCCCGGGAGCTTGTATATCCATTTTCGGATCTGATCAGCACGTG
TTGACAATTAATCATCGGCATAGTATATCGGCATAGTATAATACGACAAGGTGAGGAACTAAACCATGGC
CAAGTTGACCAGTGCCGTTCCGGTGCTCACCGCGCGCGACGTCGCCGGAGCGGTCGAGTTCTGGACCGAC
CGGCTCGGGTTCTCCCGGGACTTCGTGGAGGACGACTTCGCCGGTGTGGTCCGGGACGACGTGACCCTGT
TCATCAGCGCGGTCCAGGACCAGGTGGTGCCGGACAACACCCTGGCCTGGGTGTGGGTGCGCGGCCTGGA
CGAGCTGTACGCCGAGTGGTCGGAGGTCGTGTCCACGAACTTCCGGGACGCCTCCGGGCCGGCCATGACC
GAGATCGGCGAGCAGCCGTGGGGGCGGGAGTTCGCCCTGCGCGACCCGGCCGGCAACTGCGTGCACTTCG
TGGCCGAGGAGCAGGACTGACACGTGCTACGAGATTTCGATTCCACCGCCGCCTTCTATGAAAGGTTGGG
CTTCGGAATCGTTTTCCGGGACGCCGGCTGGATGATCCTCCAGCGCGGGGATCTCATGCTGGAGTTCTTC
GCCCACCCCAACTTGTTTATTGCAGCTTATAATGGTTACAAATAAAGCAATAGCATCACAAATTTCACAA
ATAAAGCATTTTTTTCACTGCATTCTAGTTGTGGTTTGTCCAAACTCATCAATGTATCTTATCATGTCTG
TATACCGTCGACCTCTAGCTAGAGCTTGGCGTAATCATGGTCATAGCTGTTTCCTGTGTGAAATTGTTAT
CCGCTCACAATTCCACACAACATACGAGCCGGAAGCATAAAGTGTAAAGCCTGGGGTGCCTAATGAGTGA
GCTAACTCACATTAATTGCGTTGCGCTCACTGCCCGCTTTCCAGTCGGGAAACCTGTCGTGCCAGCTGCA
TTAATGAATCGGCCAACGCGCGGGGAGAGGCGGTTTGCGTATTGGGCGCTCTTCCGCTTCCTCGCTCACT
GACTCGCTGCGCTCGGTCGTTCGGCTGCGGCGAGCGGTATCAGCTCACTCAAAGGCGGTAATACGGTTAT
CCACAGAATCAGGGGATAACGCAGGAAAGAACATGTGAGCAAAAGGCCAGCAAAAGGCCAGGAACCGTAA
AAAGGCCGCGTTGCTGGCGTTTTTCCATAGGCTCCGCCCCCCTGACGAGCATCACAAAAATCGACGCTCA
AGTCAGAGGTGGCGAAACCCGACAGGACTATAAAGATACCAGGCGTTTCCCCCTGGAAGCTCCCTCGTGC
GCTCTCCTGTTCCGACCCTGCCGCTTACCGGATACCTGTCCGCCTTTCTCCCTTCGGGAAGCGTGGCGCT
TTCTCATAGCTCACGCTGTAGGTATCTCAGTTCGGTGTAGGTCGTTCGCTCCAAGCTGGGCTGTGTGCAC
GAACCCCCCGTTCAGCCCGACCGCTGCGCCTTATCCGGTAACTATCGTCTTGAGTCCAACCCGGTAAGAC
ACGACTTATCGCCACTGGCAGCAGCCACTGGTAACAGGATTAGCAGAGCGAGGTATGTAGGCGGTGCTAC
AGAGTTCTTGAAGTGGTGGCCTAACTACGGCTACACTAGAAGAACAGTATTTGGTATCTGCGCTCTGCTG
AAGCCAGTTACCTTCGGAAAAAGAGTTGGTAGCTCTTGATCCGGCAAACAAACCACCGCTGGTAGCGGTG
GTTTTTTTGTTTGCAAGCAGCAGATTACGCGCAGAAAAAAAGGATCTCAAGAAGATCCTTTGATCTTTTC
TACGGGGTCTGACGCTCAGTGGAACGAAAACTCACGTTAAGGGATTTTGGTCATGAGATTATCAAAAAGG
ATCTTCACCTAGATCCTTTTAAATTAAAAATGAAGTTTTAAATCAATCTAAAGTATATATGAGTAAACTT
GGTCTGACAGTTACCAATGCTTAATCAGTGAGGCACCTATCTCAGCGATCTGTCTATTTCGTTCATCCAT
AGTTGCCTGACTCCCCGTCGTGTAGATAACTACGATACGGGAGGGCTTACCATCTGGCCCCAGTGCTGCA
ATGATACCGCGAGACCCACGCTCACCGGCTCCAGATTTATCAGCAATAAACCAGCCAGCCGGAAGGGCCG
AGCGCAGAAGTGGTCCTGCAACTTTATCCGCCTCCATCCAGTCTATTAATTGTTGCCGGGAAGCTAGAGT
AAGTAGTTCGCCAGTTAATAGTTTGCGCAACGTTGTTGCCATTGCTACAGGCATCGTGGTGTCACGCTCG
TCGTTTGGTATGGCTTCATTCAGCTCCGGTTCCCAACGATCAAGGCGAGTTACATGATCCCCCATGTTGT
GCAAAAAAGCGGTTAGCTCCTTCGGTCCTCCGATCGTTGTCAGAAGTAAGTTGGCCGCAGTGTTATCACT
CATGGTTATGGCAGCACTGCATAATTCTCTTACTGTCATGCCATCCGTAAGATGCTTTTCTGTGACTGGT
GAGTACTCAACCAAGTCATTCTGAGAATAGTGTATGCGGCGACCGAGTTGCTCTTGCCCGGCGTCAATAC
GGGATAATACCGCGCCACATAGCAGAACTTTAAAAGTGCTCATCATTGGAAAACGTTCTTCGGGGCGAAA
ACTCTCAAGGATCTTACCGCTGTTGAGATCCAGTTCGATGTAACCCACTCGTGCACCCAACTGATCTTCA
GCATCTTTTACTTTCACCAGCGTTTCTGGGTGAGCAAAAACAGGAAGGCAAAATGCCGCAAAAAAGGGAA
TAAGGGCGACACGGAAATGTTGAATACTCATACTCTTCCTTTTTCAATATTATTGAAGCATTTATCAGGG
TTATTGTCTCATGAGCGGATACATATTTGAATGTATTTAGAAAAATAAACAAATAGGGGTTCCGCGCACA
TTTCCCCGAAAAGTGCCACCTGAC
